LOCUS       Exported 2244 bp ds-DNA circular SYN 12-MAY-2021
DEFINITION  RBS RBSc42 in pStA0.
ACCESSION   .
VERSION     .
KEYWORDS    pStA0::RBSc42
SOURCE      synthetic DNA construct
  ORGANISM  synthetic DNA construct
REFERENCE   1 (bases 1 to 2244)
  AUTHORS   Taylor GM, Mordaka PM, Heap JT
  TITLE     Start-Stop Assembly: a functionally scarless DNA assembly system
            optimized for metabolic engineering.
  JOURNAL   Nucleic Acids Res. 2018 Nov 20. pii: 5193345. doi:
            10.1093/nar/gky1182.
  PUBMED    30462270
REFERENCE   2 (bases 1 to 2244)
  AUTHORS   .
  TITLE     Direct Submission
  JOURNAL   Exported May 12, 2021 from SnapGene Server 1.1.58
            http://www.snapgene.com
FEATURES             Location/Qualifiers
     source          1..2244
                     /organism="synthetic DNA construct"
                     /mol_type="other DNA"
     terminator      83..169
                     /gene="Escherichia coli rrnB"
                     /label=rrnB T1 terminator
                     /note="transcription terminator T1 from the E. coli rrnB
                     gene"
     primer_bind     complement(182..200)
                     /label=pBRforEco
                     /note="pBR322 vectors, upsteam of EcoRI site, forward
                     primer"
     promoter        268..372
                     /gene="bla"
                     /label=AmpR promoter
     CDS             373..1233
                     /codon_start=1
                     /gene="bla"
                     /product="beta-lactamase"
                     /label=AmpR
                     /note="confers resistance to ampicillin, carbenicillin, and
                     related antibiotics"
                     /translation="MSIQHFRVALIPFFAAFCLPVFAHPETLVKVKDAEDQLGARVGYI
                     ELDLNSGKILESFRPEERFPMMSTFKVLLCGAVLSRIDAGQEQLGRRIHYSQNDLVEYS
                     PVTEKHLTDGMTVRELCSAAITMSDNTAANLLLTTIGGPKELTAFLHNMGDHVTRLDRW
                     EPELNEAIPNDERDTTMPVAMATTLRKLLTGELLTLASRQQLIDWMEADKVAGPLLRSA
                     LPAGWFIADKSGAGERGSRGIIAALGPDGKPSRIVVIYTTGSQATMDERNRQIAEIGAS
                     LIKHW"
     primer_bind     complement(591..610)
                     /label=Amp-R
                     /note="Ampicillin resistance gene, reverse primer"
     rep_origin      1404..1992
                     /direction=RIGHT
                     /label=ori
                     /note="high-copy-number ColE1/pMB1/pBR322/pUC origin of
                     replication"
     primer_bind     1893..1912
                     /label=pBR322ori-F
                     /note="pBR322 origin, forward primer"
     terminator      2150..2244
                     /label=lambda t0 terminator
                     /note="transcription terminator from phage lambda"
ORIGIN
        1 ccagtgtggc tcttcgccaa caggatacat ctgtaaagga ggtaacgatg atgtgaagag
       61 cgtaagacct ctagggcggc ggatttgtcc tactcaggag agcgttcacc gacaaacaac
      121 agataaaacg aaaggcccag tctttcgact gagcctttcg ttttatttga tgcccgaaag
      181 ggcctcgtga tacgcctatt tttataggtt aatgtcatga taataatggt ttcttagacg
      241 tcaggtggca cttttcgggg aaatgtgcgc ggaaccccta tttgtttatt tttctaaata
      301 cattcaaata tgtatccgct catgagacaa taaccctgat aaatgcttca ataatattga
      361 aaaaggaaga gtatgagtat tcaacatttc cgtgtcgccc ttattccctt ttttgcggca
      421 ttttgccttc ctgtttttgc tcacccagaa acgctggtga aagtaaaaga tgctgaagat
      481 cagttgggtg cacgagtggg ttacatcgaa ctggatctca acagcggtaa gatccttgag
      541 agttttcgcc ccgaagaacg ttttccaatg atgagcactt ttaaagttct gctatgtggc
      601 gcggtattat cccgtattga cgccgggcaa gagcaactcg gtcgccgcat acactattct
      661 cagaatgact tggttgagta ctcaccagtc acagaaaagc atcttacgga tggcatgaca
      721 gtaagagaat tatgcagtgc tgccataacc atgagtgata acactgcggc caacttactt
      781 ctgacaacga tcggaggacc gaaggagcta accgcttttt tgcacaacat gggggatcat
      841 gtaactcgcc ttgatcgttg ggaaccggag ctgaatgaag ccataccaaa cgacgagcgt
      901 gacaccacga tgcctgtagc aatggcaaca acgttgcgca aactattaac tggcgaacta
      961 cttactctag cttcccggca acaattaata gactggatgg aggcggataa agttgcagga
     1021 ccacttctgc gctcggccct tccggctggc tggtttattg ctgataaatc tggagccggt
     1081 gagcgtgggt cccgcggtat cattgcagca ctggggccag atggtaagcc ctcccgtatc
     1141 gtagttatct acacgacggg gagtcaggca actatggatg aacgaaatag acagatcgct
     1201 gagataggtg cctcactgat taagcattgg taactgtcag accaagttta ctcatatata
     1261 ctttagattg atttaaaact tcatttttaa tttaaaagga tctaggtgaa gatccttttt
     1321 gataatctca tgaccaaaat cccttaacgt gagttttcgt tccactgagc gtcagacccc
     1381 gtagaaaaga tcaaaggatc ttcttgagat cctttttttc tgcgcgtaat ctgctgcttg
     1441 caaacaaaaa aaccaccgct accagcggtg gtttgtttgc cggatcaaga gctaccaact
     1501 ctttttccga aggtaactgg cttcagcaga gcgcagatac caaatactgt tcttctagtg
     1561 tagccgtagt taggccacca cttcaagaac tctgtagcac cgcctacata cctcgctctg
     1621 ctaatcctgt taccagtggc tgctgccagt ggcgataagt cgtgtcttac cgggttggac
     1681 tcaagacgat agttaccgga taaggcgcag cggtcgggct gaacgggggg ttcgtgcaca
     1741 cagcccagct tggagcgaac gacctacacc gaactgagat acctacagcg tgagctatga
     1801 gaaagcgcca cgcttcccga agggagaaag gcggacaggt atccggtaag cggcagggtc
     1861 ggaacaggag agcgcacgag ggagcttcca gggggaaacg cctggtatct ttatagtcct
     1921 gtcgggtttc gccacctctg acttgagcgt cgatttttgt gatgctcgtc aggggggcgg
     1981 agcctatgga aaaacgccag caacgcggcc tttttacggt tcctggcctt ttgctggcct
     2041 tttgctcaca tgttctttcc tgcgttatcc cctgattctg tggataaccg tattaccgcc
     2101 tttgagtgag ctgataccgc tcgccgcagc cgaacgaccg agcgccttgg actcctgttg
     2161 atagatccag taatgacctc agaactccat ctggatttgt tcagaacgct cggttgccgc
     2221 cgggcgtttt ttattggtga gaat
//
