[The description below was written by a language model from this plasmid's Addgene catalogue record and the feature table of its GenBank file.]
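Description:
pStA0::RBSc42 is a small (2,244 bp) synthetic-biology part-storage plasmid from the Start-Stop Assembly system, a functionally scarless DNA assembly method developed for metabolic engineering. It consists of the pStA0 storage vector (backbone recorded as pGT400, about 2.2 kb) carrying a single 34 bp synthetic ribosome binding site, RBSc42. The plasmid is propagated in E. coli at high copy from a ColE1/pMB1/pUC-type origin of replication and is selected with ampicillin through the bla beta-lactamase gene driven by its native AmpR promoter.

The feature table annotates only the backbone elements. The RBS insert itself is not marked as a feature, nor are any restriction or assembly sites used to release it, and the cloning method is listed as unknown. Two transcription terminators are annotated, the E. coli rrnB T1 terminator near the start of the sequence and the phage lambda t0 terminator at its end. Because the plasmid is circular, these lie close together, and the short unannotated stretch between them is the likely position of the stored part. This would insulate the part from read-through transcription arising elsewhere in the plasmid, though the record does not give the exact insert position. No promoter, coding sequence or reporter accompanies the RBS, so the plasmid is not an expression construct in its own right.

Its role is to act as a sequence-verified source of one translation initiation element. In a hierarchical assembly scheme, such a part would be combined with promoters, coding sequences and terminators to build expression units and multi-gene pathways. The name suggests RBSc42 belongs to a series of RBS parts, but the record gives no information on its strength.
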