Addgene plasmid #114338: pStA0::RBSc42
Purpose: RBS RBSc42 in pStA0
Depositing lab: John Heap. Depositing organization: Imperial College London. Publication: Start-Stop Assembly: a functionally scarless DNA assembly system optimized for metabolic engineering. Taylor GM, Mordaka PM, Heap JT. Nucleic Acids Res. 2018 Nov 20. pii: 5193345. doi: 10.1093/nar/gky1182. PubMed 30462270.
Backbone
  Vector backbone: pGT400
  Backbone size w/o insert (bp): 2210
  Vector type: Synthetic Biology
Growth in bacteria
  Bacterial resistance: Ampicillin, 100 μg/mL
  Growth temperature: 37°C
  Growth strain: DH5alpha
  Copy number: High Copy
Gene/Insert
  Gene/Insert name: RBS RBSc42
  Species: Synthetic
  Insert size (bp): 34
  Cloning method: Unknown
  Sequencing primers: 5′ OligoGT234 GGGGAAACGCCTGGTATCT; 3′ OligoGT235 AGCAAAAACAGGAAGGCAAA
Terms and licenses: Academic/Nonprofit Terms; Industry Terms: Not Available to Industry
Depositor comments: Accession Number MG649444, Alternative ID = pGT335 . Please visit https://www.biorxiv.org/content/early/2018/07/04/361626 for bioRxiv preprint.
How to cite: pStA0::RBSc42 was a gift from John Heap (Addgene plasmid # 114338 ; http://n2t.net/addgene:114338 ; RRID:Addgene_114338)
